Addgene plasmid #90527: AHCTF1 A8.2 gRNA
Purpose: 3rd generation lentiviral gRNA plasmid targeting human AHCTF1
Depositing lab: Iain Cheeseman. Depositing organization: Whitehead Institute for Biomedical Research. Publication: Large-Scale Analysis of CRISPR/Cas9 Cell-Cycle Knockouts Reveals the Diversity of p53-Dependent Responses to Cell-Cycle Defects. McKinley KL, Cheeseman IM. Dev Cell. 2017 Feb 27;40(4):405-420.e2. doi: 10.1016/j.devcel.2017.01.012. Epub 2017 Feb 16. PubMed 28216383.
Backbone
  Vector backbone: pLenti-sgRNA
  Backbone manufacturer: Eric Lander & David Sabatini labs (Addgene plasmid #71409)
  Backbone size w/o insert (bp): 9151
  Vector type: Lentiviral, CRISPR
  Selectable markers: Puromycin
Growth in bacteria
  Bacterial resistance: Ampicillin, 100 μg/mL
  Growth temperature: 37°C
  Growth strain: NEB Stable
  Copy number: Unknown
Gene/Insert
  Gene/Insert name: AHCTF1 (Guide Designation A8.2) (alt name: pKMKO series)
  gRNA/shRNA sequence: CACCgACATTAGAATCTGTGCTTCG
  Species: H. sapiens (human)
  Promoter: U6
  Cloning method: Restriction Enzyme; 5′ cloning site BsmBI (destroyed during cloning); 3′ cloning site BsmBI (destroyed during cloning)
  Sequencing primers: 5′ hU6-F (5'-GAGGGCCTATTTCCCATGATT-3'); 3′ EF1a-R (5'-CACGGCGACTACTGCACTTA-3')
Terms and licenses: Academic/Nonprofit Terms; Industry Terms: Not Available to Industry
Depositor comments: Please note that gRNA target sequence listed is not strictly the 20nt spacer sequence, but also contains the 5' BsmBI overhang. For more information about knockout human cell lines generated using this plasmid, please see http://cellcycleknockouts.wi.mit.edu/ .
How to cite: AHCTF1 A8.2 gRNA was a gift from Iain Cheeseman (Addgene plasmid # 90527 ; http://n2t.net/addgene:90527 ; RRID:Addgene_90527)
