[The description below was written by a language model from this plasmid's Addgene catalogue record and pLannotate feature annotations shown in this document.]
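Description:
AHCTF1 A8.2 gRNA is a third-generation lentiviral CRISPR guide plasmid built on the pLenti-sgRNA backbone and carrying a single guide RNA directed against human AHCTF1. It is propagated in E. coli through a high-copy ColE1/pUC-type origin with ampicillin selection (AmpR under its own bla promoter). An f1 origin, an SV40 origin and remnants of lac/lacZα cloning-vector sequence are also annotated in the backbone. The catalogue lists the empty backbone as 9,151 bp, whereas the sequenced plasmid is 7,302 nt. This would be consistent with loss of a stuffer fragment when the guide was cloned, although the record does not explain the difference.

The viral cassette is driven by an RSV promoter fused to a truncated HIV-1 5' LTR, which makes genomic RNA production Tat-independent. This is followed by the Ψ packaging signal with a partial gag sequence, the Rev response element for Rev-dependent nuclear export, and a cPPT/CTS element. The self-inactivating ΔU3 3' LTR disables LTR promoter activity after integration, and an SV40 polyadenylation signal lies downstream of it.

Within this frame, a human U6 RNA polymerase III promoter transcribes the AHCTF1 spacer, which was inserted between BsmBI sites that were destroyed during cloning. The spacer is joined to the S. pyogenes guide scaffold, annotated here as a tracrRNA fragment. A separate EF-1α core promoter expresses puromycin N-acetyltransferase, stabilised by a WPRE, so that transduced mammalian cells can be selected with puromycin. No Cas9 is encoded, so the nuclease must be supplied separately. The plasmid belongs to a series of guides used to generate human knockout cell lines for a large-scale analysis of cell-cycle gene function.
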