Features (pLannotate 1.2.2; 28 found; start..end, strand, type, name):
      1..26      +  rep_origin     RSF ori (fragment): Plasmids containing the RSF 1030 origin of replication can be propagated in E. coli cells that contain additional plasmids with compatible origins.
     28..120     +  CDS            lacI (fragment): lac repressor; lacI; The lac repressor binds to the lac operator to inhibit transcription in E. coli. This inhibition can be relieved by adding lactose or isopropyl-β-D-thiogalactopyranoside (IPTG).
    133..154     +  protein_bind   CAP binding site: CAP binding activates transcription in the presence of cAMP. E. coli catabolite activator protein
    169..199     +  promoter       lac promoter: promoter for the E. coli lac operon
    207..223     +  protein_bind   lac operator: The lac repressor binds to the lac operator to inhibit transcription in E. coli. This inhibition can be relieved by adding lactose or isopropyl-β-D-thiogalactopyranoside (IPTG). lac repressor encoded by lacI
    268..286     +  promoter       T3 promoter: promoter for bacteriophage T3 RNA polymerase
    314..540     +  promoter       RSV promoter: Rous sarcoma virus enhancer/promoter
    541..721     +  LTR            5' LTR (truncated): truncated 5' long terminal repeat (LTR) from HIV-1
    768..893     +  misc_feature   HIV-1 Ψ: packaging signal of human immunodeficiency virus type 1
    877..1240    +  CDS            HIV-1 gag (fragment): gag protein from human immunodeficiency virus 1; gag
   1386..1619    +  misc_feature   RRE: The Rev response element (RRE) of HIV-1 allows for Rev-dependent mRNA export from the nucleus to the cytoplasm.
   1996..2022    +  CDS            Rev (fragment): human immunodeficiency virus 1 (HIV-1) Rev protein; rev; enhances nuclear export of unspliced and incompletely spliced viral mRNAs
   2026..2266    +  promoter       U6 promoter: RNA polymerase III promoter for human U6 snRNA
   2314..2381    +  misc_RNA       tracrRNA (fragment): trans-activating CRISPR RNA for the Streptococcus pyogenes CRISPR/Cas9 system
   2430..2547    +  misc_feature   cPPT/CTS: central polypurine tract and central termination sequence of HIV-1
   2616..2827    +  promoter       EF-1α core promoter: core promoter for human elongation factor EF-1α
   2853..3452    +  CDS            PuroR (fragment): puromycin N-acetyltransferase; pac from Streptomyces; confers resistance to puromycin
   3468..4056    +  misc_feature   WPRE: woodchuck hepatitis virus posttranscriptional regulatory element
   4107..4126    +  misc_feature   cPPT/CTS (fragment): central polypurine tract and central termination sequence of HIV-1
   4128..4361    +  LTR            3' LTR (ΔU3): self-inactivating 3' long terminal repeat (LTR) from HIV-1
   4439..4560    +  polyA_signal   SV40 poly(A) signal: SV40 polyadenylation signal
   4600..4735    +  rep_origin     SV40 ori: SV40 origin of replication
   4756..4774    -  promoter       T7 promoter: promoter for bacteriophage T7 RNA polymerase
   4782..4937    +  CDS            lacZα (fragment): LacZα fragment of β-galactosidase; lacZ fragment
   4942..5370    +  rep_origin     f1 ori (sequence partly withheld): f1 bacteriophage origin of replication; arrow indicates direction of (+) strand synthesis
   5423..5527    +  promoter       AmpR promoter: bla
   5528..6388    +  CDS            AmpR: β-lactamase; bla; confers resistance to ampicillin, carbenicillin, and related antibiotics
   6559..7147    +  rep_origin     ori: high-copy-number ColE1/pMB1/pBR322/pUC origin of replication
>Addgene plasmid #90527 | AHCTF1 A8.2 gRNA | addgene full sequence | sequence record 183457 | Addgene NGS Result
CGAGTCAGTGAGCGAGGAAGCGGAAGAGCGCCCAATACGCAAACCGCCTCTCCCCGCGCGTTGGCCGATT
CATTAATGCAGCTGGCACGACAGGTTTCCCGACTGGAAAGCGGGCAGTGAGCGCAACGCAATTAATGTGA
GTTAGCTCACTCATTAGGCACCCCAGGCTTTACACTTTATGCTTCCGGCTCGTATGTTGTGTGGAATTGT
GAGCGGATAACAATTTCACACAGGAAACAGCTATGACCATGATTACGCCAAGCGCGCAATTAACCCTCAC
TAAAGGGAACAAAAGCTGGAGCTGCAAGCTTAATGTAGTCTTATGCAATACTCTTGTAGTCTTGCAACAT
GGTAACGATGAGTTAGCAACATGCCTTACAAGGAGAGAAAAAGCACCGTGCATGCCGATTGGTGGAAGTA
AGGTGGTACGATCGTGCCTTATTAGGAAGGCAACAGACGGGTCTGACATGGATTGGACGAACCACTGAAT
TGCCGCATTGCAGAGATATTGTATTTAAGTGCCTAGCTCGATACATAAACGGGTCTCTCTGGTTAGACCA
GATCTGAGCCTGGGAGCTCTCTGGCTAACTAGGGAACCCACTGCTTAAGCCTCAATAAAGCTTGCCTTGA
GTGCTTCAAGTAGTGTGTGCCCGTCTGTTGTGTGACTCTGGTAACTAGAGATCCCTCAGACCCTTTTAGT
CAGTGTGGAAAATCTCTAGCAGTGGCGCCCGAACAGGGACTTGAAAGCGAAAGGGAAACCAGAGGAGCTC
TCTCGACGCAGGACTCGGCTTGCTGAAGCGCGCACGGCAAGAGGCGAGGGGCGGCGACTGGTGAGTACGC
CAAAAATTTTGACTAGCGGAGGCTAGAAGGAGAGAGATGGGTGCGAGAGCGTCAGTATTAAGCGGGGGAG
AATTAGATCGCGATGGGAAAAAATTCGGTTAAGGCCAGGGGGAAAGAAAAAATATAAATTAAAACATATA
GTATGGGCAAGCAGGGAGCTAGAACGATTCGCAGTTAATCCTGGCCTGTTAGAAACATCAGAAGGCTGTA
GACAAATACTGGGACAGCTACAACCATCCCTTCAGACAGGATCAGAAGAACTTAGATCATTATATAATAC
AGTAGCAACCCTCTATTGTGTGCATCAAAGGATAGAGATAAAAGACACCAAGGAAGCTTTAGACAAGATA
GAGGAAGAGCAAAACAAAAGTAAGACCACCGCACAGCAAGCGGCCGCTGATCTTCAGACCTGGAGGAGGA
GATATGAGGGACAATTGGAGAAGTGAATTATATAAATATAAAGTAGTAAAAATTGAACCATTAGGAGTAG
CACCCACCAAGGCAAAGAGAAGAGTGGTGCAGAGAGAAAAAAGAGCAGTGGGAATAGGAGCTTTGTTCCT
TGGGTTCTTGGGAGCAGCAGGAAGCACTATGGGCGCAGCGTCAATGACGCTGACGGTACAGGCCAGACAA
TTATTGTCTGGTATAGTGCAGCAGCAGAACAATTTGCTGAGGGCTATTGAGGCGCAACAGCATCTGTTGC
AACTCACAGTCTGGGGCATCAAGCAGCTCCAGGCAAGAATCCTGGCTGTGGAAAGATACCTAAAGGATCA
ACAGCTCCTGGGGATTTGGGGTTGCTCTGGAAAACTCATTTGCACCACTGCTGTGCCTTGGAATGCTAGT
TGGAGTAATAAATCTCTGGAACAGATTTGGAATCACACGACCTGGATGGAGTGGGACAGAGAAATTAACA
ATTACACAAGCTTAATACACTCCTTAATTGAAGAATCGCAAAACCAGCAAGAAAAGAATGAACAAGAATT
ATTGGAATTAGATAAATGGGCAAGTTTGTGGAATTGGTTTAACATAACAAATTGGCTGTGGTATATAAAA
TTATTCATAATGATAGTAGGAGGCTTGGTAGGTTTAAGAATAGTTTTTGCTGTACTTTCTATAGTGAATA
GAGTTAGGCAGGGATATTCACCATTATCGTTTCAGACCCACCTCCCAACCCCGAGGGGACCCAGAGAGGG
CCTATTTCCCATGATTCCTTCATATTTGCATATACGATACAAGGCTGTTAGAGAGATAATTAGAATTAAT
TTGACTGTAAACACAAAGATATTAGTACAAAATACGTGACGTAGAAAGTAATAATTTCTTGGGTAGTTTG
CAGTTTTAAAATTATGTTTTAAAATGGACTATCATATGCTTACCGTAACTTGAAAGTATTTCGATTTCTT
GGCTTTATATATCTTGTGGAAAGGACGAAACACCGACATTAGAATCTGTGCTTCGGTTTAAGAGCTATGC
TGGAAACAGCATAGCAAGTTTAAATAAGGCTAGTCCGTTATCAACTTGAAAAAGTGGCACCGAGTCGGTG
CTTTTTTTGAATTCTAGATCTTGAGACAAATGGCAGTATTCATCCACAATTTTAAAAGAAAAGGGGGGAT
TGGGGGGTACAGTGCAGGGGAAAGAATAGTAGACATAATAGCAACAGACATACAAACTAAAGAATTACAA
AAACAAATTACAAAAATTCAAAATTTTCGGGTTTATTACAGGGACAGCAGAGATCCACTTTGGCGCCGGC
TCGAGTGGCTCCGGTGCCCGTCAGTGGGCAGAGCGCACATCGCCCACAGTCCCCGAGAAGTTGGGGGGAG
GGGTCGGCAATTGAACCGGTGCCTAGAGAAGGTGGCGCGGGGTAAACTGGGAAAGTGATGTCGTGTACTG
GCTCCGCCTTTTTCCCGAGGGTGGGGGAGAACCGTATATAAGTGCAGTAGTCGCCGTGAACGTTCTTTTT
CGCAACGGGTTTGCCGCCAGAACACAGGTGTCGTGACGCGGGATCCGCCACCATGACCGAGTACAAGCCC
ACGGTGCGCCTCGCCACCCGCGACGACGTCCCCAGGGCCGTACGCACCCTCGCCGCCGCGTTCGCCGACT
ACCCCGCCACGCGCCACACCGTCGATCCGGACCGCCACATCGAGCGGGTCACCGAGCTGCAAGAACTCTT
CCTCACGCGCGTCGGGCTCGACATCGGCAAGGTGTGGGTCGCGGACGACGGCGCCGCGGTGGCGGTCTGG
ACCACGCCGGAGAGCGTCGAAGCGGGGGCGGTGTTCGCCGAGATCGGCCCGCGCATGGCCGAGTTGAGCG
GTTCCCGGCTGGCCGCGCAGCAACAGATGGAAGGCCTCCTGGCGCCGCACCGGCCCAAGGAGCCCGCGTG
GTTCCTGGCCACCGTCGGAGTCTCGCCCGACCACCAGGGCAAGGGTCTGGGCAGCGCCGTCGTGCTCCCC
GGAGTGGAGGCGGCCGAGCGCGCCGGGGTGCCCGCCTTCCTGGAGACCTCCGCGCCCCGCAACCTCCCCT
TCTACGAGCGGCTCGGCTTCACCGTCACCGCCGACGTCGAGGTGCCCGAAGGACCGCGCACCTGGTGCAT
GACCCGCAAGCCCGGTGCCTGAACGCGTTAAGTCGACAATCAACCTCTGGATTACAAAATTTGTGAAAGA
TTGACTGGTATTCTTAACTATGTTGCTCCTTTTACGCTATGTGGATACGCTGCTTTAATGCCTTTGTATC
ATGCTATTGCTTCCCGTATGGCTTTCATTTTCTCCTCCTTGTATAAATCCTGGTTGCTGTCTCTTTATGA
GGAGTTGTGGCCCGTTGTCAGGCAACGTGGCGTGGTGTGCACTGTGTTTGCTGACGCAACCCCCACTGGT
TGGGGCATTGCCACCACCTGTCAGCTCCTTTCCGGGACTTTCGCTTTCCCCCTCCCTATTGCCACGGCGG
AACTCATCGCCGCCTGCCTTGCCCGCTGCTGGACAGGGGCTCGGCTGTTGGGCACTGACAATTCCGTGGT
GTTGTCGGGGAAATCATCGTCCTTTCCTTGGCTGCTCGCCTGTGTTGCCACCTGGATTCTGCGCGGGACG
TCCTTCTGCTACGTCCCTTCGGCCCTCAATCCAGCGGACCTTCCTTCCCGCGGCCTGCTGCCGGCTCTGC
GGCCTCTTCCGCGTCTTCGCCTTCGCCCTCAGACGAGTCGGATCTCCCTTTGGGCCGCCTCCCCGCGTCG
ACTTTAAGACCAATGACTTACAAGGCAGCTGTAGATCTTAGCCACTTTTTAAAAGAAAAGGGGGGACTGG
AAGGGCTAATTCACTCCCAACGAAGACAAGATCTGCTTTTTGCTTGTACTGGGTCTCTCTGGTTAGACCA
GATCTGAGCCTGGGAGCTCTCTGGCTAACTAGGGAACCCACTGCTTAAGCCTCAATAAAGCTTGCCTTGA
GTGCTTCAAGTAGTGTGTGCCCGTCTGTTGTGTGACTCTGGTAACTAGAGATCCCTCAGACCCTTTTAGT
CAGTGTGGAAAATCTCTAGCAGTACGTATAGTAGTTCATGTCATCTTATTATTCAGTATTTATAACTTGC
AAAGAAATGAATATCAGAGAGTGAGAGGAACTTGTTTATTGCAGCTTATAATGGTTACAAATAAAGCAAT
AGCATCACAAATTTCACAAATAAAGCATTTTTTTCACTGCATTCTAGTTGTGGTTTGTCCAAACTCATCA
ATGTATCTTATCATGTCTGGCTCTAGCTATCCCGCCCCTAACTCCGCCCATCCCGCCCCTAACTCCGCCC
AGTTCCGCCCATTCTCCGCCCCATGGCTGACTAATTTTTTTTATTTATGCAGAGGCCGAGGCCGCCTCGG
CCTCTGAGCTATTCCAGAAGTAGTGAGGAGGCTTTTTTGGAGGCCTAGGGACGTACCCAATTCGCCCTAT
AGTGAGTCGTATTACGCGCGCTCACTGGCCGTCGTTTTACAACGTCGTGACTGGGAAAACCCTGGCGTTA
CCCAACTTAATCGCCTTGCAGCACATCCCCCTTTCGCCAGCTGGCGTAATAGCGAAGAGGCCCGCACCGA
TCGCCCTTCCCAACAGTTGCGCAGCCTGAATGGCGAATGGG
[124 nt withheld, positions 4942-5065]
C
[91 nt withheld, positions 5067-5157]
A
[49 nt withheld, positions 5159-5207]
CCTTTGACGTTGGAGTCCACGTTCTTT
[37 nt withheld, positions 5235-5271]
ACCCTATCTCGGTCTATTCTTTTGATTTATAAGGGATTTTGCCGATTTCGGCCTATTGGTTAAAAAATGA
GCTGATTTAACAAAAATTTAACGCGAATTTTAACAAAATATTAACGCTTACAATTTAGGTGGCACTTTTC
GGGGAAATGTGCGCGGAACCCCTATTTGTTTATTTTTCTAAATACATTCAAATATGTATCCGCTCATGAG
ACAATAACCCTGATAAATGCTTCAATAATATTGAAAAAGGAAGAGTATGAGTATTCAACATTTCCGTGTC
GCCCTTATTCCCTTTTTTGCGGCATTTTGCCTTCCTGTTTTTGCTCACCCAGAAACGCTGGTGAAAGTAA
AAGATGCTGAAGATCAGTTGGGTGCACGAGTGGGTTACATCGAACTGGATCTCAACAGCGGTAAGATCCT
TGAGAGTTTTCGCCCCGAAGAACGTTTTCCAATGATGAGCACTTTTAAAGTTCTGCTATGTGGCGCGGTA
TTATCCCGTATTGACGCCGGGCAAGAGCAACTCGGTCGCCGCATACACTATTCTCAGAATGACTTGGTTG
AGTACTCACCAGTCACAGAAAAGCATCTTACGGATGGCATGACAGTAAGAGAATTATGCAGTGCTGCCAT
AACCATGAGTGATAACACTGCGGCCAACTTACTTCTGACAACGATCGGAGGACCGAAGGAGCTAACCGCT
TTTTTGCACAACATGGGGGATCATGTAACTCGCCTTGATCGTTGGGAACCGGAGCTGAATGAAGCCATAC
CAAACGACGAGCGTGACACCACGATGCCTGTAGCAATGGCAACAACGTTGCGCAAACTATTAACTGGCGA
ACTACTTACTCTAGCTTCCCGGCAACAATTAATAGACTGGATGGAGGCGGATAAAGTTGCAGGACCACTT
CTGCGCTCGGCCCTTCCGGCTGGCTGGTTTATTGCTGATAAATCTGGAGCCGGTGAGCGTGGGTCTCGCG
GTATCATTGCAGCACTGGGGCCAGATGGTAAGCCCTCCCGTATCGTAGTTATCTACACGACGGGGAGTCA
GGCAACTATGGATGAACGAAATAGACAGATCGCTGAGATAGGTGCCTCACTGATTAAGCATTGGTAACTG
TCAGACCAAGTTTACTCATATATACTTTAGATTGATTTAAAACTTCATTTTTAATTTAAAAGGATCTAGG
TGAAGATCCTTTTTGATAATCTCATGACCAAAATCCCTTAACGTGAGTTTTCGTTCCACTGAGCGTCAGA
CCCCGTAGAAAAGATCAAAGGATCTTCTTGAGATCCTTTTTTTCTGCGCGTAATCTGCTGCTTGCAAACA
AAAAAACCACCGCTACCAGCGGTGGTTTGTTTGCCGGATCAAGAGCTACCAACTCTTTTTCCGAAGGTAA
CTGGCTTCAGCAGAGCGCAGATACCAAATACTGTTCTTCTAGTGTAGCCGTAGTTAGGCCACCACTTCAA
GAACTCTGTAGCACCGCCTACATACCTCGCTCTGCTAATCCTGTTACCAGTGGCTGCTGCCAGTGGCGAT
AAGTCGTGTCTTACCGGGTTGGACTCAAGACGATAGTTACCGGATAAGGCGCAGCGGTCGGGCTGAACGG
GGGGTTCGTGCACACAGCCCAGCTTGGAGCGAACGACCTACACCGAACTGAGATACCTACAGCGTGAGCT
ATGAGAAAGCGCCACGCTTCCCGAAGGGAGAAAGGCGGACAGGTATCCGGTAAGCGGCAGGGTCGGAACA
GGAGAGCGCACGAGGGAGCTTCCAGGGGGAAACGCCTGGTATCTTTATAGTCCTGTCGGGTTTCGCCACC
TCTGACTTGAGCGTCGATTTTTGTGATGCTCGTCAGGGGGGCGGAGCCTATGGAAAAACGCCAGCAACGC
GGCCTTTTTACGGTTCCTGGCCTTTTGCTGGCCTTTTGCTCACATGTTCTTTCCTGCGTTATCCCCTGAT
TCTGTGGATAACCGTATTACCGCCTTTGAGTGAGCTGATACCGCTCGCCGCAGCCGAACGACCGAGCGCA
G
